Addgene plasmid #202176: pL0_EF-P49
Purpose: Level 0 plasmid containing a terminator sequence from gene 49202 from Phaeodactylum tricornutum with EF overhangs used to build a level 1 construct.
Depositing lab: Christopher Dupont. Depositing organization: J. Craig Venter Institute (JCVI). Publication: Universal loop assembly: open, efficient and cross-kingdom DNA fabrication. Pollak B, Matute T, Nunez I, Cerda A, Lopez C, Vargas V, Kan A, Bielinski V, von Dassow P, Dupont CL, Federici F. Synth Biol (Oxf). 2020;5(1):ysaa001. doi: 10.1093/synbio/ysaa001. Epub 2020 Feb 5. PubMed 32161816.
Backbone
  Vector backbone: pL0R
  Vector type: Synthetic Biology
Growth in bacteria
  Bacterial resistance: Spectinomycin, 50 μg/mL
  Growth temperature: 37°C
  Growth strain: DH5alpha
  Copy number: High Copy
Gene/Insert
  Gene/Insert name: P49 terminator
  Species: Phaeodactylum tricornutum
  Insert size (bp): 960
  Mutation: None
  Cloning method: Gibson Cloning
How to cite: pL0_EF-P49 was a gift from Christopher Dupont (Addgene plasmid # 202176 ; http://n2t.net/addgene:202176 ; RRID:Addgene_202176)
