[The description below was written by a language model from this plasmid's Addgene catalogue record and pLannotate feature annotations shown in this document.]
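Description:
pL0_EF-P49 is a Level 0 parts plasmid for the Universal Loop assembly system, a hierarchical Golden Gate-style method in which standardised basic parts are combined into Level 1 transcription units and then into larger multigene constructs. It is built on the pL0R backbone and classed as a synthetic biology vector. The full sequence record is about 3.0 kb. It is maintained in E. coli at high copy through a ColE1/pMB1/pUC-type origin of replication. Selection is with spectinomycin, conferred by the aadA aminoglycoside adenylyltransferase gene, which the annotation places across the numbering origin of the circular sequence.

The payload is a 960 bp terminator region from Phaeodactylum tricornutum gene 49202 (the "P49 terminator"), recorded as unmutated and introduced by Gibson cloning. It is flanked by the E and F overhangs of the common syntax, which define the 3' terminator position, so that type IIS digestion releases it to ligate in order after upstream promoter and coding parts during Level 1 assembly. The automated feature table does not annotate the terminator itself. The stretch between the cloning-site remnant and the origin is unannotated and is presumably where the insert lies, although the record does not state this. The remaining hits are a short fragment of a pUC18/19 multiple cloning site and a small fragment matching Tn5 transposase, both most likely backbone remnants rather than functional elements.

The plasmid carries no promoter, reporter or eukaryotic marker. It serves only as a donor of a diatom transcription terminator for building expression cassettes, most naturally ones intended for P. tricornutum.
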