Features (pLannotate 1.2.2; 4 found; start..end, strand, type, name):
    650..766     -  CDS            tnpA (fragment): TN5P_ECOLX - Also known as tnp. Experimental evidence at protein level: Swiss-Prot protein existence level 1. Mediates transposition of transposon Tn5 by a 'cut and paste' mechanism. First, the monomeric transposase binds the 19 bp inverted DNA repeats flanking the transposon. Then, dimerization of the DNA- bound transposase creates a synaptic DNA complex. After nicking of the first DNA strand, excision of the transposon proceeds through a series of intermediates. The transposase then mediates the insertion of the transposon at a new site by strand transfer. The activity of the wild- type tran
    767..799     -  misc_feature   MCS (fragment): pUC18/19 multiple cloning site
   2160..2748    -  rep_origin     ori: high-copy-number ColE1/pMB1/pBR322/pUC origin of replication
   2842..618     -  CDS            aadA (across the origin): S3AD_ECOLX - Experimental evidence at protein level: Swiss-Prot protein existence level 1. Mediates bacterial resistance to the antibiotics streptomycin and spectinomycin. From Escherichia coli.
>Addgene plasmid #202176 | pL0_EF-P49 | addgene full sequence | sequence record 410914 | Addgene NGS Result
ATCCTTCGGCGCGATTTTGCCGGTTACTGCGCTGTACCAAATGCGGGACAACGTAAGCACTACATTTCGC
TCATCGCCAGCCCAGTCGGGCGGCGAGTTCCATAGCGTTAAGGTTTCATTTAGCGCCTCAAATAGATCCT
GTTCAGGAACCGGATCAAAGAGTTCCTCCGCCGCTGGACCTACCAAGGCAACGCTATGTTCTCTTGCTTT
TGTCAGCAAGATAGCCAGATCAATGTCGATCGTGGCTGGCTCGAAGATACCAGCAAGAATGTCATTGCGC
TGCCATTCTCCAAATTGCAGTTCGCGCTTAGCTGGATAACGCCACGGAATGATGTCGTCGTGCACAACAA
TGGTGACTTCTACAGCGCGGAGAATCTCACTCTCTCCAGGGGAAGCCGAAGTTTCCAAAAGGTCGTTGAT
CAAAGCTCGCCGCGTTGTTTCATCAAGCCTTACGGTCACCGTAACCAGCAAATCAATATCACTGTGTGGC
TTCAGGCCGCCATCCACTGCGGAGCCGTACAAATGTACGGCCAGCAACGTCGGTTCGAGATGGCGCTCGA
TGACGCCAACTACCTCTGATAGTTGAGTCGATACTTCGGCGATCACCGCTTCCCTCATGCGAAACGATCC
TCATCCTGTCTCTTGATCAGATATTGATCCCCTGCGCCATCAGATCCTTGGCGGCAAGAAAGCCATCCAG
TTTACTTTGCAGGGCTTCCCAACCTTACCAGAGGGCGCCCCAGCTGGCAATTCCGGTTCGCTTGCTAAGC
TTGCATGCCTGCAAGTCGACTCTAGAGGAGCGGTGATCACAGGCAGCAACGCTCTGTCATCGTTACAATC
AACATGCTACCCTCCGCGAGATCATCCGTGTTTCAAACCCGGCAGCTTAGTTGCCGTTCTTCCGAATAGC
ATCGGTAACATGAGCAAAGTCTGCCGCCTTACAACGGCTCTCCCGCTGACGCCGTCCCGGACTGATGGGC
TGCCTGTATCGAGTGGTGATTTTGTGCCGAGCTCATTACTCGCATCCATTCTCAGGCTGTCTCGTCTCGT
CTCAGGTCTCAGCTTTTCGATCGACGAGCTTACCTTCACGGCCACCGTTCCCGACCCCGACGTTGTTCAG
GCGATCATTACGGGTGGCAGCGCCGCTCCGGGAGCCACCGGTTTGTACGGCATTGCCACCGCAGATGCCG
AGTGCCCGGCCAACGAGTGCATCCATGTGGACGTGATTGTGTACGCCATTTTCGCGAATGAAGCCACGAC
CAACTTGATTGTGGAAATCAGCGGCGACGCGGTCATGTCTGTGGGACGTACTGCCCGCAAGTTGCGTGCG
AAAGTCCAGCCCACACGCGAGTTGCAGGAGACGCTCCAGATGCAAGCCTTTCGTAACGAGATTGTCCTCC
CCCCTTTGCCTGGTTCGGGGGCCACGTTGGCCAACGTGTGCGCGGCGGCGGTGCCCTTCGCCGTGGCCGT
GGTGGCCGGTGCGCTCGCTCTTTAAAAAGTGAGAGTTTGTGTGTGTGAAAGACGCGTCGCGAGACGCTCC
TTATTTCCGTCGGCATGTGTCTTGTCGTGGTCCTATGTGATCCCCGGGTCGGTTCACGGGAGTTGCCGAA
GTAGAGAATAAGAATTATATAACTGTACAGAGATACAGACATGTGCTGCTATTACGTCCAACAGTAGGTA
TACACCTCCCGGGCAATAGAGTGGGCCACATCCATACACACACACCCGAGTTGGTAGATTGATTTCGGTT
CGTCGAATGCCAAGAATGTGCTTCCTGAAGAAAATTTGCTCCTTCCCACTCCGTCCGTACGACCATCCGC
CCGTGTACAGCGCGGCAGAAGTAGAAACGAGTACCAAGGCTCTGTGTGTGTGTGTGTACCGTTTGGACGC
GTCGGCAAAGGTACGGCAGTCCTCCGGGTGTGTCCCGTACTCGTGGTACCAACGAATCTGCACAATTGTG
CCGTTCGGAGGACACGCCTTCCCGGATGCATGCATCCGGAAGACCGTCGATGCGATTCGCTTGAGACCAC
CAGGATACATAGATTACCACAACTCCGAGCCCTTCCACCCACAGAATCAGGGGATAACGCAGGAAAGAAC
ATGTGAGCAAAAGGCCAGCAAAAGGCCAGGAACCGTAAAAAGGCCGCGTTGCTGGCGTTTTTCCATAGGC
TCCGCCCCCCTGACGAGCATCACAAAAATCGACGCTCAAGTCAGAGGTGGCGAAACCCGACAGGACTATA
AAGATACCAGGCGTTTCCCCCTGGAAGCTCCCTCGTGCGCTCTCCTGTTCCGACCCTGCCGCTTACCGGA
TACCTGTCCGCCTTTCTCCCTTCGGGAAGCGTGGCGCTTTCTCATAGCTCACGCTGTAGGTATCTCAGTT
CGGTGTAGGTCGTTCGCTCCAAGCTGGGCTGTGTGCACGAACCCCCCGTTCAGCCCGACCGCTGCGCCTT
ATCCGGTAACTATCGTCTTGAGTCCAACCCGGTAAGACACGACTTATCGCCACTGGCAGCAGCCACTGGT
AACAGGATTAGCAGAGCGAGGTATGTAGGCGGTGCTACAGAGTTCTTGAAGTGGTGGCCTAACTACGGCT
ACACTAGAAGAACAGTATTTGGTATCTGCGCTCTGCTGAAGCCAGTTACCTTCGGAAAAAGAGTTGGTAG
CTCTTGATCCGGCAAACAAACCACCGCTGGTAGCGGTGGTTTTTTTGTTTGCAAGCAGCAGATTACGCGC
AGAAAAAAAGGATCTCAAGAAGATCCTTTGATCTTTTCTACGGGGTCTGACGCTCAGTGGAACGAAAACT
CACGTTAAGGGATTTTGGTCATGCATTCTAGGTGATTATTATTTGCCGACTACCTTGGTGATCTCGCCTT
TCACGTAGTGGACAAATTCTTCCAACTGATCTGCGCGCGAGGCCAAGCGATCTTCTTCTTGTCCAAGATA
AGCCTGTCTAGCTTCAAGTATGACGGGCTGATACTGGGCCGGCAGGCGCTCCATTGCCCAGTCGGCAGCG
AC
